Addgene plasmid #229801: Bxb1-GT_CAG-mRuby2
Purpose: Bxb1-GT donor plasmid for integrating a transcription unit for constitutive expression of mRuby2
Depositing lab: Richard Davis. Depositing organization: Leiden University Medical Center. Publication: STRAIGHT-IN Dual: a platform for dual, single-copy integrations of DNA payloads and gene circuits into human induced pluripotent stem cells. Blanch-Asensio A, Ploessl DS, Wang NB, Mummery CL, Galloway KE, Davis RP. bioRxiv [Preprint]. 2024 Oct 17:2024.10.17.616637. doi: 10.1101/2024.10.17.616637. PubMed 39464154.
Backbone
  Vector backbone: pBR322/pUC
  Backbone size w/o insert (bp): 4700
  Vector type: Mammalian Expression, Synthetic Biology
Growth in bacteria
  Bacterial resistance: Ampicillin, 100 μg/mL
  Growth temperature: 37°C
  Growth strain: NEB Stable
  Copy number: High Copy
Gene/Insert
  Gene/Insert name: mRuby2
  Species: Synthetic
  Insert size (bp): 2800
  Promoter: CAG
  Cloning method: Golden Gate
Terms and licenses: Academic/Nonprofit Terms; Industry Terms: Not Available to Industry
Depositor comments: Please visit https://doi.org/10.1101/2024.10.17.616637 for bioRxiv preprint.
How to cite: Bxb1-GT_CAG-mRuby2 was a gift from Richard Davis (Addgene plasmid # 229801 ; http://n2t.net/addgene:229801 ; RRID:Addgene_229801)
