[The description below was written by a language model from this plasmid's Addgene catalogue record and pLannotate feature annotations shown in this document.]
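Description:
Bxb1-GT_CAG-mRuby2 is a roughly 7.5 kb donor plasmid for the STRAIGHT-IN Dual platform, which places single-copy DNA payloads into defined landing sites in human induced pluripotent stem cells using serine recombinase-mediated integration. It is built on a pBR322/pUC-type backbone and is maintained in E. coli at high copy through the ColE1/pUC origin, with selection by ampicillin (β-lactamase under its own promoter). An f1 origin and remnants of lac regulatory elements, lacZα, bom and rop are also present as backbone carry-over. The "GT" in the name indicates the Bxb1 attachment-site variant the donor is meant to pair with, although the automated annotation does not mark any Bxb1 attachment site, so its position cannot be given from the feature table.

The payload, assembled by Golden Gate cloning, is a complete transcription unit in which the CAG promoter (CMV enhancer, chicken β-actin promoter and chimeric β-actin/β-globin intron) drives the red fluorescent protein mRuby2, terminated by a bGH polyadenylation signal. This cassette is bracketed by a loxP site upstream and a lox2272 site downstream. Further upstream lie an SV40 early promoter and an EF-1α promoter with no annotated coding sequence after them. Such promoters may activate a promoterless selection marker at the landing site upon correct integration, and the heterotypic lox sites may allow Cre-mediated removal of auxiliary sequences afterwards, but the record does not state either function explicitly. The short NeoR/KanR, PuroR and small t antigen matches are only fragments and do not represent functional markers. The construct is used to give constitutive mRuby2 expression from a defined genomic locus, for example as a reporter of integration.
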