Features (pLannotate 1.2.2; 24 found; start..end, strand, type, name):
      2..94      +  CDS            lacI (fragment): lac repressor; lacI; The lac repressor binds to the lac operator to inhibit transcription in E. coli. This inhibition can be relieved by adding lactose or isopropyl-β-D-thiogalactopyranoside (IPTG).
    107..128     +  protein_bind   CAP binding site: CAP binding activates transcription in the presence of cAMP. E. coli catabolite activator protein
    143..173     +  promoter       lac promoter: promoter for the E. coli lac operon
    181..197     +  protein_bind   lac operator: The lac repressor binds to the lac operator to inhibit transcription in E. coli. This inhibition can be relieved by adding lactose or isopropyl-β-D-thiogalactopyranoside (IPTG). lac repressor encoded by lacI
    253..463     +  promoter       SV40 promoter: SV40 early promoter
    485..551     +  CDS            small t antigen (fragment): SV40 (simian virus 40) small t antigen
    558..1736    +  promoter       EF-1α promoter: strong constitutive promoter for human elongation factor EF-1α
   1802..1835    +  protein_bind   loxP: Cre-mediated recombination occurs in the 8-bp core sequence (GCATACAT). Cre recombinase
   1836..1860    -  CDS            NeoR/KanR (fragment): aminoglycoside phosphotransferase confers resistance to neomycin, kanamycin, and G418 (Geneticin®)
   1945..2248    +  enhancer       CMV enhancer: human cytomegalovirus immediate early enhancer
   2400..2421    +  promoter       chicken β-actin promoter (fragment): No description available
   2525..3541    +  intron         chimeric intron: chimera between introns from chicken β-actin and rabbit β-globin
   3600..4310    +  CDS            mRuby2: mRuby2 is a basic (constitutively fluorescent) red fluorescent protein published in 2012, derived from Entacmaea quadricolor. It has moderate acid sensitivity.
   4325..4549    +  polyA_signal   bGH poly(A) signal: bovine growth hormone polyadenylation signal
   4559..4580    +  CDS            PuroR (fragment): puromycin N-acetyltransferase; pac from Streptomyces; confers resistance to puromycin
   4581..4613    +  protein_bind   lox2272: Cre-mediated recombination occurs in the 8-bp core sequence (GGATACTT). lox2272 sites are compatible with each other, but incompatible with loxP or loxN sites (Lee and Saito, 1988). Cre recombinase
   4619..4774    +  CDS            lacZα (fragment): LacZα fragment of β-galactosidase; lacZ fragment
   4780..4831    -  misc_feature   bom (fragment): basis of mobility region from pBR322
   4850..5305    +  rep_origin     f1 ori (sequence partly withheld): f1 bacteriophage origin of replication; arrow indicates direction of (+) strand synthesis
   5306..5355    -  misc_feature   bom (fragment): basis of mobility region from pBR322
   5457..5492    -  CDS            rop (fragment): Rop protein, which maintains plasmids at low copy number; rop
   5587..5691    +  promoter       AmpR promoter: bla
   5692..6552    +  CDS            AmpR: β-lactamase; bla; confers resistance to ampicillin, carbenicillin, and related antibiotics
   6723..7311    +  rep_origin     ori: high-copy-number ColE1/pMB1/pBR322/pUC origin of replication
>Addgene plasmid #229801 | Bxb1-GT_CAG-mRuby2 | addgene full sequence | sequence record 462045 | Addgene NGS Result
AGCGCCCAATACGCAAACCGCCTCTCCCCGCGCGTTGGCCGATTCATTAATGCAGCTGGCACGACAGGTT
TCCCGACTGGAAAGCGGGCAGTGAGCGCAACGCAATTAATGTGAGTTAGCTCACTCATTAGGCACCCCAG
GCTTTACACTTTATGCTTCCGGCTCGTATGTTGTGTGGAATTGTGAGCGGATAACAATTTCACACAGGAA
ACAGCTATGACCATGATTACGCCAAGCTTAATTCCCTCCCCAGCAGGCAGAAGTATGCAAAGCATGCATC
TCAATTAGTCAGCAACCATAGTCCCGCCCCTAACTCCGCCCATCCCGCCCCTAACTCCGCCCAGTTCCGC
CCATTCTCCGCCCCATGGCTGACTAATTTTTTTTATTTATGCAGAGGCCGAGGCCGCCTCGGCCTCTGAG
CTATTCCAGAAGTAGTGAGGAGGCTTTTTTGGAGGCCTAGGCTTTTGCAAAAAGCTTTGCAAAGATGGAT
AAAGTTTTAAACAGAGAGGAATCTTTGCAGCTAATGGACCTTCTAGGTCTTGAAAGGAGTGGGAATTGGC
TCCGGTGCCCGTCAGTGGGCAGAGCGCACATCGCCCACAGTCCCCGAGAAGTTGGGGGGAGGGGTCGGCA
ATTGAACCGGTGCCTAGAGAAGGTGGCGCGGGGTAAACTGGGAAAGTGATGTCGTGTACTGGCTCCGCCT
TTTTCCCGAGGGTGGGGGAGAACCGTATATAAGTGCAGTAGTCGCCGTGAACGTTCTTTTTCGCAACGGG
TTTGCCGCCAGAACACAGGTAAGTGCCGTGTGTGGTTCCCGCGGGCCTGGCCTCTTTACGGGTTATGGCC
CTTGCGTGCCTTGAATTACTTCCACCTGGCTGCAGTACGTGATTCTTGATCCCGAGCTTCGGGTTGGAAG
TGGGTGGGAGAGTTCGAGGCCTTGCGCTTAAGGAGCCCCTTCGCCTCGTGCTTGAGTTGAGGCCTGGCCT
GGGCGCTGGGGCCGCCGCGTGCGAATCTGGTGGCACCTTCGCGCCTGTCTCGCTGCTTTCGATAAGTCTC
TAGCCATTTAAAATTTTTGATGACCTGCTGCGACGCTTTTTTTCTGGCAAGATAGTCTTGTAAATGCGGG
CCAAGATCTGCACACTGGTATTTCGGTTTTTGGGGCCGCGGGCGGCGACGGGGCCCGTGCGTCCCAGCGC
ACATGTTCGGCGAGGCGGGGCCTGCGAGCGCGGCCACCGAGAATCGGACGGGGGTAGTCTCAAGCTGGCC
GGCCTGCTCTGGTGCCTGGCCTCGCGCCGCCGTGTATCGCCCCGCCCTGGGCGGCAAGGCTGGCCCGGTC
GGCACCAGTTGCGTGAGCGGAAAGATGGCCGCTTCCCGGCCCTGCTGCAGGGAGCTCAAAATGGAGGACG
CGGCGCTCGGGAGAGCGGGCGGGTGAGTCACCCACACAAAGGAAAAGGGCCTTTCCGTCCTCAGCCGTCG
CTTCATGTGACTCCACGGAGTACCGGGCGCCGTCCAGGCACCTCGATTAGTTCTCGAGCTTTTGGAGTAC
GTCGTCTTTAGGTTGGGGGGAGGGGTTTTATGCGATGGAGTTTCCCCACACTGAGTGGGTGGAGACTGAA
GTTAGGCCAGCTTGGCACTTGATGTAATTCTCCTTGGAATTTGCCCTTTTTGAGTTTGGATCTTGGTTCA
TTCTCAAGCCTCAGACAGTGGTTCAAAGTTTTTTTCTTCCATTTCAGGTGTCGTGAGGAATTCGCCACCA
TGGCCGGCTTGTCGACGACGGCGGTCTCCGTCGTCAGGATCATCCGGATCCATAACTTCGTATAGCATAC
ATTATACGAAGTTATCATGATATTCGGCAAGCAGGCATCGACTAGTTAATTAAGTACTTACTACTAGTTA
TTAATAGTAATCAATTACGGGGTCATTAGTTCATAGCCCATATATGGAGTTCCGCGTTACATAACTTACG
GTAAATGGCCCGCCTGGCTGACCGCCCAACGACCCCCGCCCATTGACGTCAATAATGACGTATGTTCCCA
TAGTAACGCCAATAGGGACTTTCCATTGACGTCAATGGGTGGAGTATTTACGGTAAACTGCCCACTTGGC
AGTACATCAAGTGTATCATATGCCAAGTACGCCCCCTATTGACGTCAATGACGGTAAATGGCCCGCCTGG
CATTATGCCCAGTACATGACCTTATGGGACTTTCCTACTTGGCAGTACATCTACGTATTAGTCATCGCTA
TTACCATGGTCGAGGTGAGCCCCACGTTCTGCTTCACTCTCCCCATCTCCCCCCCCTCCCCACCCCCAAT
TTTGTATTTATTTATTTTTTAATTATTTTGTGCAGCGATGGGGGCGGGGGGGGGGGGGGGGGGCCCCGGG
GGGGGGGGGGGGGGGGGGGGGGGGGGGGGGGGGGGGGGGGGGGGTGGGGGGGCAGCCAATCAGGGCGGCG
CGCTCCGAAAGTTTCCTTTTATGGCGAGGCGGCGGCGGCGGCGGCCCTATAAAAAGCGAAGCGCGCGGCG
GGCGGGAGTCGCTGCGCGCTGCCTTCGCCCCGTGCCCCGCTCCGCCGCCGCCTCGCGCCGCCCGCCCCGG
CTCTGACTGACCGCGTTACTCCCACAGGTGAGCGGGCGGGACGGCCCTTCTCCTCCGGGCTGTAATTAGC
GCTTGGTTTAATGACGGCTTGTTTCTTTTCTGTGGCTGCGTGAAAGCCTTGAGGGGCTCCGGGAGGGCCC
TTTGTGCGGGGGGAGCGGCTCGGGGGGTGCGTGCGTGTGTGTGTGCGTGGGGAGCGCCGCGTGCGGCTCC
GCGCTGCCCGGCGGCTGTGAGCGCTGCGGGCGCGGCGCGGGGCTTTGTGCGCTCCGCAGTGTGCGCGAGG
GGAGCGCGGCCGGGGGCGGTGCCCCGCGGTGCGGGGGGGGCTGCGAGGGGAACAAAGGCTGCGTGCGGGG
TGTGTGCGTGGGGGGGTGAGCAGGGGGTGTGGGCGCGTCGGTCGGGCTGCAACCCCCCCTGCACCCCCCT
CCCCGAGTTGCTGAGCACGGCCCGGCTTCGGGTGCGGGGCTCCGTACGGGGCGTGGCGCGGGGCTCGCCG
TGCCGGGCGGGGGGTGGCGGCAGGTGGGGGTGCCGGGCGGGGCGGGGCCGCCTCGGGCCGGGGAGGGCTC
GGGGGAGGGGCGCGGCGGCCCCCGGAGCGCCGGCGGCTGTCGAGGCGCGGCGAGCCGCAGCCATTGCCTT
TTATGGTAATCGTGCGAGAGGGCGCAGGGACTTCCTTTGTCCCAAATCTGTGCGGAGCCGAAATCTGGGA
GGCGCCGCCGCACCCCCTCTAGCGGGCGCGGGGCGAAGCGGTGCGGCGCCGGCAGGAAGGAAATGGGCGG
GGAGGGCCTTCGTGCGTCGCCGCGCCGCCGTCCCCTTCTCCCTCTCCAGCCTCGGGGCTGTCCGCGGGGG
GACGGCTGCCTTCGGGGGGGACGGGGCAGGGCGGGGTTCGGCTTCTGGCGTGTGACCGGCGGCTCTAGAG
CCTCTGCTAACCATGTTCATGCCTTCTTCTTTTTCCTACAGCTCCTGGGCAACGTGCTGGTTATTGTGCT
GTCTCATCATTTTGGCAAAAATGGCCACCATGGTGTCTAAGGGCGAAGAGCTGATCAAGGAAAATATGCG
TATGAAGGTGGTCATGGAAGGTTCGGTCAACGGCCACCAATTCAAATGCACAGGTGAAGGAGAAGGCAAT
CCGTACATGGGAACTCAAACCATGAGGATCAAAGTCATCGAGGGAGGACCCCTGCCATTTGCCTTTGACA
TTCTTGCCACGTCGTTCATGTATGGCAGCCGTACTTTTATCAAGTACCCGAAAGGCATTCCTGATTTCTT
TAAACAGTCCTTTCCTGAGGGTTTTACTTGGGAAAGAGTTACGAGATACGAAGATGGTGGAGTCGTCACC
GTCATGCAGGACACCAGCCTTGAGGATGGCTGTCTCGTTTACCACGTCCAAGTCAGAGGGGTAAACTTTC
CCTCCAATGGTCCCGTGATGCAGAAGAAGACCAAGGGTTGGGAGCCTAATACAGAGATGATGTATCCAGC
AGATGGTGGTCTGAGGGGATACACTCATATGGCACTGAAAGTTGATGGTGGTGGCCATCTGTCTTGCTCT
TTCGTAACAACTTACAGGTCAAAAAAGACCGTCGGGAACATCAAGATGCCCGGTATCCATGCCGTTGATC
ACCGCCTGGAAAGGTTAGAGGAAAGTGACAATGAAATGTTCGTAGTACAACGCGAACACGCAGTTGCCAA
GTTCGCCGGGCTTGGTGGTGGGATGGACGAGCTGTACAAGTAACAACGTTGCACCTGTGCCTTCTAGTTG
CCAGCCATCTGTTGTTTGCCCCTCCCCCGTGCCTTCCTTGACCCTGGAAGGTGCCACTCCCACTGTCCTT
TCCTAATAAAATGAGGAAATTGCATCGCATTGTCTGAGTAGGTGTCATTCTATTCTGGGGGGTGGGGTGG
GGCAGGACAGCAAGGGGGAGGATTGGGAAGACAATAGCAGGCATGCTGGGGATGCGGTGGGCTCTATGGC
GCTCGCTCGCTGCAAGAACTCTTCCTCACGATAACTTCGTATAGGAGACTTTATACGAAGTTAAGCGCTC
ACTGGCCGTCGTTTTACAACGTCGTGACTGGGAAAACCCTGGCGTTACCCAACTTAATCGCCTTGCAGCA
CATCCCCCTTTCGCCAGCTGGCGTAATAGCGAAGAGGCCCGCACCGATCGCCCTTCCCAACAGTTGCGCA
GCCTGAATGGCGAATGGCGCCTGATGCGGTATTTTCTCCTTACGCATCTGTGCGGTATTTCACACCGCAT
A
[95 nt withheld, positions 4832-4926]
T
[46 nt withheld, positions 4928-4973]
C
[141 nt withheld, positions 4975-5115]
CCTTTGACGTTGGAGTCCACGTTCTTT
[37 nt withheld, positions 5143-5179]
ACTCTATCTCGGGCTATTCTTTTGATTTATAAGGGATTTTGCCGATTTCGGTCTATTGGTTAAAAAATGA
GCTGATTTAACAAAAATTTAACGCGAATTTTAACAAAATATTAACGTTTACAATTTTATGGTGCACTCTC
AGTACAATCTGCTCTGATGCCGCATAGTTAAGCCAGCCCCGACACCCGCCAACACCCGCTGACGCGCCCT
GACGGGCTTGTCTGCTCCCGGCATCCGCTTACAGACAAGCTGTGACCGTCTCCGGGAGCTGCATGTGTCA
GAGGTTTTCACCGTCATCACCGAAACGCGCGAGACGAAAGGGCCTCGTGATACGCCTATTTTTATAGGTT
AATGTCATGATAATAATGGTTTCTTAGACGTCAGGTGGCACTTTTCGGGGAAATGTGCGCGGAACCCCTA
TTTGTTTATTTTTCTAAATACATTCAAATATGTATCCGCTCATGAGACAATAACCCTGATAAATGCTTCA
ATAATATTGAAAAAGGAAGAGTATGAGTATTCAACATTTCCGTGTCGCCCTTATTCCCTTTTTTGCGGCA
TTTTGCCTTCCTGTTTTTGCTCACCCAGAAACGCTGGTGAAAGTAAAAGATGCTGAAGATCAGTTGGGTG
CACGAGTGGGTTACATCGAACTGGATCTCAACAGCGGTAAGATCCTTGAGAGTTTTCGCCCCGAAGAACG
TTTTCCAATGATGAGCACTTTTAAAGTTCTGCTATGTGGCGCGGTATTATCCCGTATTGACGCCGGGCAA
GAGCAACTCGGTCGCCGCATACACTATTCTCAGAATGACTTGGTTGAGTACTCACCAGTCACAGAAAAGC
ATCTTACGGATGGCATGACAGTAAGAGAATTATGCAGTGCTGCCATAACCATGAGTGATAACACTGCGGC
CAACTTACTTCTGACAACGATCGGAGGACCGAAGGAGCTAACCGCTTTTTTGCACAACATGGGGGATCAT
GTAACTCGCCTTGATCGTTGGGAACCGGAGCTGAATGAAGCCATACCAAACGACGAGCGTGACACCACGA
TGCCTGTAGCAATGGCAACAACGTTGCGCAAACTATTAACTGGCGAACTACTTACTCTAGCTTCCCGGCA
ACAATTAATAGACTGGATGGAGGCGGATAAAGTTGCAGGACCACTTCTGCGCTCGGCCCTTCCGGCTGGC
TGGTTTATTGCTGATAAATCTGGAGCCGGTGAGCGTGGGTCTCGCGGTATCATTGCAGCACTGGGGCCAG
ATGGTAAGCCCTCCCGTATCGTAGTTATCTACACGACGGGGAGTCAGGCAACTATGGATGAACGAAATAG
ACAGATCGCTGAGATAGGTGCCTCACTGATTAAGCATTGGTAACTGTCAGACCAAGTTTACTCATATATA
CTTTAGATTGATTTAAAACTTCATTTTTAATTTAAAAGGATCTAGGTGAAGATCCTTTTTGATAATCTCA
TGACCAAAATCCCTTAACGTGAGTTTTCGTTCCACTGAGCGTCAGACCCCGTAGAAAAGATCAAAGGATC
TTCTTGAGATCCTTTTTTTCTGCGCGTAATCTGCTGCTTGCAAACAAAAAAACCACCGCTACCAGCGGTG
GTTTGTTTGCCGGATCAAGAGCTACCAACTCTTTTTCCGAAGGTAACTGGCTTCAGCAGAGCGCAGATAC
CAAATACTGTTCTTCTAGTGTAGCCGTAGTTAGGCCACCACTTCAAGAACTCTGTAGCACCGCCTACATA
CCTCGCTCTGCTAATCCTGTTACCAGTGGCTGCTGCCAGTGGCGATAAGTCGTGTCTTACCGGGTTGGAC
TCAAGACGATAGTTACCGGATAAGGCGCAGCGGTCGGGCTGAACGGGGGGTTCGTGCACACAGCCCAGCT
TGGAGCGAACGACCTACACCGAACTGAGATACCTACAGCGTGAGCTATGAGAAAGCGCCACGCTTCCCGA
AGGGAGAAAGGCGGACAGGTATCCGGTAAGCGGCAGGGTCGGAACAGGAGAGCGCACGAGGGAGCTTCCA
GGGGGAAACGCCTGGTATCTTTATAGTCCTGTCGGGTTTCGCCACCTCTGACTTGAGCGTCGATTTTTGT
GATGCTCGTCAGGGGGGCGGAGCCTATGGAAAAACGCCAGCAACGCGGCCTTTTTACGGTTCCTGGCCTT
TTGCTGGCCTTTTGCTCACATGTTCTTTCCTGCGTTATCCCCTGATTCTGTGGATAACCGTATTACCGCC
TTTGAGTGAGCTGATACCGCTCGCCGCAGCCGAACGACCGAGCGCAGCGAGTCAGTGAGCGAGGAAGCGG
AAG
